Addgene plasmid #19905: pCDNA3-myc3-FBW5
Depositing lab: Yue Xiong. Depositing organization: University of North Carolina at Chapel Hill. Publication: WD40 protein FBW5 promotes ubiquitination of tumor suppressor TSC2 by DDB1-CUL4-ROC1 ligase. Hu J, Zacharek S, He YJ, Lee H, Shumway S, Duronio RJ, Xiong Y. Genes Dev. 2008 Apr 1. 22(7):866-71. 10.1101/gad.1624008 PubMed 18381890.
Backbone
  Vector backbone: pcDNA3-myc3
  Backbone manufacturer: Invitrogen
  Backbone size w/o insert (bp): 5437
  Vector type: Mammalian Expression
  Selectable markers: G418
Growth in bacteria
  Bacterial resistance: Ampicillin, 100 μg/mL
  Growth temperature: 37°C
  Growth strain: DH5alpha
  Copy number: High Copy
Gene/Insert
  Gene/Insert name: F-box and WD repeat domain containing 5 (alt names: FBW5; FBXW5)
  Species: H. sapiens (human)
  Insert size (bp): 1887
  GenBank ID: NM_018998
  Entrez Gene: FBXW5 (a.k.a. Fbw5)
  Tag / fusion protein: myc3 (N terminal on backbone)
  Cloning method: Restriction Enzyme; 5′ cloning site EcoRI (not destroyed); 3′ cloning site SalI/ XhoI (not destroyed)
  Sequencing primers: 5′ T7; 3′ SP6
Terms and licenses: Academic/Nonprofit Terms; Industry Terms: Not Available to Industry
How to cite: pCDNA3-myc3-FBW5 was a gift from Yue Xiong (Addgene plasmid # 19905 ; http://n2t.net/addgene:19905 ; RRID:Addgene_19905)
