[The description below was written by a language model from this plasmid's Addgene catalogue record and pLannotate feature annotations shown in this document.]
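Description:
pCDNA3-myc3-FBW5 is a mammalian expression plasmid built on pcDNA3-myc3, a derivative of the Invitrogen pcDNA3 backbone that supplies three tandem Myc epitope tags upstream of the cloning site. It is maintained in E. coli as a high-copy plasmid through a ColE1/pUC-type origin and an ampicillin resistance (β-lactamase) gene. An f1 origin is also present, which would allow single-stranded DNA production. For selection in mammalian cells it carries a neomycin phosphotransferase gene driven by the SV40 enhancer/early promoter and terminated by an SV40 polyadenylation signal, conferring G418 resistance. The small HIV-1 LTR, ble, lacI and duplicate SV40 promoter fragments in the annotation appear to be short backbone remnants or homology hits rather than functional parts.

The payload is the human FBXW5 (FBW5) coding sequence, inserted between EcoRI and a SalI/XhoI junction so that it is fused to the N-terminal 3xMyc tag. Expression is driven by the CMV immediate-early enhancer and promoter and terminated by the bovine growth hormone polyadenylation signal. Flanking T7 and SP6 promoters serve as sequencing primer sites and could support in vitro transcription. The catalogue lists the insert as 1887 bp, whereas the annotated FBXW5 coding region spans about 1.7 kb, and the record does not explain the difference. FBXW5 is an F-box and WD40-repeat protein that acts as a substrate recognition component of SCF and DDB1-CUL4 E3 ubiquitin ligase complexes. The associated publication concerns its role in promoting ubiquitination of the tumour suppressor TSC2 by the DDB1-CUL4-ROC1 ligase. The construct is therefore suited to transient or stable expression of Myc-tagged FBW5 in mammalian cells, with the tag allowing detection or immunoprecipitation in interaction and ubiquitination studies.
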