Features (pLannotate 1.2.2; 24 found; start..end, strand, type, name):
     30..82      -  misc_feature   bom (fragment): basis of mobility region from pBR322
    237..616     +  enhancer       CMV enhancer: human cytomegalovirus immediate early enhancer
    617..820     +  promoter       CMV promoter: human cytomegalovirus (CMV) immediate early promoter
    816..849     +  LTR            5' LTR (truncated) (fragment): truncated 5' long terminal repeat (LTR) from HIV-1
    865..883     +  promoter       T7 promoter: promoter for bacteriophage T7 RNA polymerase
    905..928     +  CDS            3xMyc (fragment): 3 tandem Myc epitope tags
    941..964     +  CDS            3xMyc (fragment): 3 tandem Myc epitope tags
    977..1000    +  CDS            3xMyc (fragment): 3 tandem Myc epitope tags
   1010..2707    +  CDS            FBXW5: FBXW5_HUMAN - Also known as FBW5. Experimental evidence at protein level: Swiss-Prot protein existence level 1. Substrate recognition component of both SCF (SKP1-CUL1-F-box protein) and DCX (DDB1-CUL4-X-box) E3 ubiquitin-protein ligase complexes. Substrate recognition component of the SCF(FBXW5) E3 ubiquitin-protein ligase complex which mediates the ubiquitination and subsequent proteasomal degradation of SASS6 during S phase, leading to prevent centriole reduplication. The SCF(FBXW5) complex also mediates ubiquitination and degradation of actin-regulator EPS8 during G2 phase, leading to the t
   2734..2752    -  promoter       SP6 promoter: promoter for bacteriophage SP6 RNA polymerase
   2778..3002    +  polyA_signal   bGH poly(A) signal: bovine growth hormone polyadenylation signal
   3006..3027    +  promoter       SV40 promoter (fragment): SV40 enhancer and early promoter
   3048..3476    +  rep_origin     f1 ori (sequence partly withheld): f1 bacteriophage origin of replication; arrow indicates direction of (+) strand synthesis
   3490..3819    +  promoter       SV40 promoter: SV40 enhancer and early promoter
   3886..4677    +  CDS            neo: KKA2_KLEPN - Also known as kan, nptII. Experimental evidence at protein level: Swiss-Prot protein existence level 1. Resistance to kanamycin, neomycin, paromomycin, ribostamycin, butirosin and gentamicin B. From Klebsiella pneumoniae.
   4701..4859    +  CDS            ble (fragment): BLE_KLEPN - Experimental evidence at protein level: Swiss-Prot protein existence level 1. Binding protein with a strong affinity to the bleomycin family of antibiotics. Binds to CL990; an antimitotic-antibiotic compound. From Klebsiella pneumoniae.
   4854..4975    +  polyA_signal   SV40 poly(A) signal: SV40 polyadenylation signal
   5048..5064    -  protein_bind   lac operator: The lac repressor binds to the lac operator to inhibit transcription in E. coli. This inhibition can be relieved by adding lactose or isopropyl-β-D-thiogalactopyranoside (IPTG). lac repressor encoded by lacI
   5072..5102    -  promoter       lac promoter: promoter for the E. coli lac operon
   5117..5138    -  protein_bind   CAP binding site: CAP binding activates transcription in the presence of cAMP. E. coli catabolite activator protein
   5151..5243    -  CDS            lacI (fragment): lac repressor; lacI; The lac repressor binds to the lac operator to inhibit transcription in E. coli. This inhibition can be relieved by adding lactose or isopropyl-β-D-thiogalactopyranoside (IPTG).
   5426..6014    -  rep_origin     ori: high-copy-number ColE1/pMB1/pBR322/pUC origin of replication
   6185..7045    -  CDS            AmpR: β-lactamase; bla; confers resistance to ampicillin, carbenicillin, and related antibiotics
   7046..7150    -  promoter       AmpR promoter: bla
>Addgene plasmid #19905 | pCDNA3-myc3-FBW5 | addgene full sequence | sequence record 232069 | Addgene NGS Result
TCGACGGATCGGGAGATCTCCCGATCCCCTATGGTGCACTCTCAGTACAATCTGCTCTGATGCCGCATAG
TTAAGCCAGTATCTGCTCCCTGCTTGTGTGTTGGAGGTCGCTGAGTAGTGCGCGAGCAAAATTTAAGCTA
CAACAAGGCAAGGCTTGACCGACAATTGCATGAAGAATCTGCTTAGGGTTAGGCGTTTTGCGCTGCTTCG
CGATGTACGGGCCAGATATACGCGTTGACATTGATTATTGACTAGTTATTAATAGTAATCAATTACGGGG
TCATTAGTTCATAGCCCATATATGGAGTTCCGCGTTACATAACTTACGGTAAATGGCCCGCCTGGCTGAC
CGCCCAACGACCCCCGCCCATTGACGTCAATAATGACGTATGTTCCCATAGTAACGCCAATAGGGACTTT
CCATTGACGTCAATGGGTGGAGTATTTACGGTAAACTGCCCACTTGGCAGTACATCAAGTGTATCATATG
CCAAGTACGCCCCCTATTGACGTCAATGACGGTAAATGGCCCGCCTGGCATTATGCCCAGTACATGACCT
TATGGGACTTTCCTACTTGGCAGTACATCTACGTATTAGTCATCGCTATTACCATGGTGATGCGGTTTTG
GCAGTACATCAATGGGCGTGGATAGCGGTTTGACTCACGGGGATTTCCAAGTCTCCACCCCATTGACGTC
AATGGGAGTTTGTTTTGGCACCAAAATCAACGGGACTTTCCAAAATGTCGTAACAACTCCGCCCCATTGA
CGCAAATGGGCGGTAGGCGTGTACGGTGGGAGGTCTATATAAGCAGAGCTCTCTGGCTAACTAGAGAACC
CACTGCTTACTGGCTTATCGAAATTAATACGACTCACTATAGGGAGACCCAAGCTATGGAGCAAAAGCTC
ATCTCAGAGGAAGATCTGGAATTAGAGCAAAAGCTCATCTCAGAGGAAGATCTGGAATTAGAGCAAAAGC
TCATCTCAGAGGAAGATCTGGAATTCACGATGGACGAGGGCGGCACGCCCCTGCTCCCCGACAGCCTGGT
CTACCAGATCTTCCTGAGCCTGGGCCCGGCCGACGTGCTGGCCGCCGGGCTGGTGTGCCGCCAATGGCAG
GCCGTGTCGCGGGACGAGTTCCTGTGGAGGGAGCAGTTCTACCGCTACTACCAGGTGGCCCGCGACGTGC
CCCGACACCCAGCGGCCATGTCCTGGTACGAGGAGTTCCAGCGGCTGTATGACACGGTGCCCTGCGTGGA
GGTGCAGACGCTGCGGGAACACACAGACCAGGTCCTGCACCTCAGCTTCTCCCATTCCGGGTACCAGTTC
GCGTCCTGCTCCAAGGACTGCACTGTGAAGATCTGGAGCAACGACCTGACCATCTCGCTGCTGCACAGCG
CGGACATGCGGCCCTACAACTGGAGCTACACCCAGTTCTCCCAGTTCAACAAGGACGACTCGCTACTGCT
GGCCTCGGGGGTGTTCCTGGGGCCGCACAACTCCTCATCCGGCGAGATTGCTGTCATCAGCCTAGACTCC
TTCGCGCTGCTGTCCCGCGTGCGGAACAAGCCCTATGACGTGTTTGGCTGTTGGCTCACCGAGACCAGCC
TCATCTCGGGGAACCTGCACCGCATCGGAGATATCACCTCCTGCTCGGTGCTGTGGCTCAACAATGCCTT
CCAGGATGTGGAGTCAGAGAACGTCAACGTGGTGAAGCGGCTGTTCAAGATCCAGAACCTCAATGCCAGC
ACCGTCCGCACGGTGATGGTGGCCGACTGCAGCCGCTTCGACAGCCCTGACCTGCTGCTGGAAGCCGGTG
ACCCGGCCACGTCCCCCTGCCGCATCTTTGACCTGGGCAGCGACAACGAGGAGGTGGTGGCTGGCCCGGC
CCCCGCCCACGCCAAGGAGGGCTTGCGGCACTTTCTGGATCGCGTGCTGGAGGGGCGGGCGCAGCCACAG
CTGTCGGAGCGCATGCTAGAGACCAAGGTGGCCGAGCTGCTGGCCCAGGGCCACACCAAGCCACCCGAGC
GCAGTGCCACAGGCGCCAAGAGCAAGTACCTCATCTTCACCACTGGCTGCCTCACCTACTCCCCACACCA
GATCGGCATCAAGCAGATCCTGCCACACCAGATGACCACGGCAGGGCCCGTGCTGGGTGAGGGCCGGGGC
TCCGATGCCTTCTTCGACGCGCTGGACCACGTCATAGACATACACGGACACATCATCGGCATGGGCCTGT
CGCCCGACAACAGGTACCTGTACGTGAACAGCCGCGCCTGGCCCAACGGTGCGGTGGTGGCCGACCCCAT
GCAGCCGCCACCAATCGCGGAGGAGATTGACCTGCTGGTGTTCGACCTCAAGACCATGCGGGAGGTGAGG
CGGGCTCTGCGTGCGCACCGCGCCTACACGCCCAACGACGAGTGCTTCTTCATCTTCCTGGACGTCAGCA
GGGACTTCGTGGCCAGCGGGGCGGAGGACCGGCACGGCTACATCTGGGACCGCCACTACAACATCTGTCT
GGCCAGGCTGCGGCACGAGGATGTGGTCAACTCAGTGGTCTTCAGTCCCCAGGAGCAGGAGCTGCTGCTC
ACGGCCAGCGACGACGCCACCATCAAAGCCTGGCGCTCCCCACGCACCATGCGCGTCCTCCAGGCACCTC
GCCCACGGCCTCGCACCTTCTTCTCCTGGCTTGCCAGCCAGAGGCGCTCGAGCATGCATCTAGAGGGCCC
TATTCTATAGTGTCACCTAAATGCTAGAGCTCGCTGATCAGCCTCGACTGTGCCTTCTAGTTGCCAGCCA
TCTGTTGTTTGCCCCTCCCCCGTGCCTTCCTTGACCCTGGAAGGTGCCACTCCCACTGTCCTTTCCTAAT
AAAATGAGGAAATTGCATCGCATTGTCTGAGTAGGTGTCATTCTATTCTGGGGGGTGGGGTGGGGCAGGA
CAGCAAGGGGGAGGATTGGGAAGACAATAGCAGGCATGCTGGGGATGCGGTGGGCTCTATGGCTTCTGAG
GCGGAAAGAACCAGCTGGGGCTCTAGGGGGTATCCCC
[124 nt withheld, positions 3048-3171]
C
[91 nt withheld, positions 3173-3263]
A
[49 nt withheld, positions 3265-3313]
CCTTTGACGTTGGAGTCCACGTTCTTT
[37 nt withheld, positions 3341-3377]
ACCCTATCTCGGTCTATTCTTTTGATTTATAAGGGATTTTGCCGATTTCGGCCTATTGGTTAAAAAATGA
GCTGATTTAACAAAAATTTAACGCGAATTAATTCTGTGGAATGTGTGTCAGTTAGGGTGTGGAAAGTCCC
CAGGCTCCCCAGCAGGCAGAAGTATGCAAAGCATGCATCTCAATTAGTCAGCAACCAGGTGTGGAAAGTC
CCCAGGCTCCCCAGCAGGCAGAAGTATGCAAAGCATGCATCTCAATTAGTCAGCAACCATAGTCCCGCCC
CTAACTCCGCCCATCCCGCCCCTAACTCCGCCCAGTTCCGCCCATTCTCCGCCCCATGGCTGACTAATTT
TTTTTATTTATGCAGAGGCCGAGGCCGCCTCTGCCTCTGAGCTATTCCAGAAGTAGTGAGGAGGCTTTTT
TGGAGGCCTAGGCTTTTGCAAAAAGCTCCCGGGAGCTTGTATATCCATTTTCGGATCTGATCAAGAGACA
GGATGAGGATCGTTTCGCATGATTGAACAAGATGGATTGCACGCAGGTTCTCCGGCCGCTTGGGTGGAGA
GGCTATTCGGCTATGACTGGGCACAACAGACAATCGGCTGCTCTGATGCCGCCGTGTTCCGGCTGTCAGC
GCAGGGGCGCCCGGTTCTTTTTGTCAAGACCGACCTGTCCGGTGCCCTGAATGAACTGCAGGACGAGGCA
GCGCGGCTATCGTGGCTGGCCACGACGGGCGTTCCTTGCGCAGCTGTGCTCGACGTTGTCACTGAAGCGG
GAAGGGACTGGCTGCTATTGGGCGAAGTGCCGGGGCAGGATCTCCTGTCATCTCACCTTGCTCCTGCCGA
GAAAGTATCCATCATGGCTGATGCAATGCGGCGGCTGCATACGCTTGATCCGGCTACCTGCCCATTCGAC
CACCAAGCGAAACATCGCATCGAGCGAGCACGTACTCGGATGGAAGCCGGTCTTGTCGATCAGGATGATC
TGGACGAAGAGCATCAGGGGCTCGCGCCAGCCGAACTGTTCGCCAGGCTCAAGGCGCGCATGCCCGACGG
CGAGGATCTCGTCGTGACCCATGGCGATGCCTGCTTGCCGAATATCATGGTGGAAAATGGCCGCTTTTCT
GGATTCATCGACTGTGGCCGGCTGGGTGTGGCGGACCGCTATCAGGACATAGCGTTGGCTACCCGTGATA
TTGCTGAAGAGCTTGGCGGCGAATGGGCTGACCGCTTCCTCGTGCTTTACGGTATCGCCGCTCCCGATTC
GCAGCGCATCGCCTTCTATCGCCTTCTTGACGAGTTCTTCTGAGCGGGACTCTGGGGTTCGAAATGACCG
ACCAAGCGACGCCCAACCTGCCATCACGAGATTTCGATTCCACCGCCGCCTTCTATGAAAGGTTGGGCTT
CGGAATCGTTTTCCGGGACGCCGGCTGGATGATCCTCCAGCGCGGGGATCTCATGCTGGAGTTCTTCGCC
CACCCCAACTTGTTTATTGCAGCTTATAATGGTTACAAATAAAGCAATAGCATCACAAATTTCACAAATA
AAGCATTTTTTTCACTGCATTCTAGTTGTGGTTTGTCCAAACTCATCAATGTATCTTATCATGTCTGTAT
ACCGTCGACCTCTAGCTAGAGCTTGGCGTAATCATGGTCATAGCTGTTTCCTGTGTGAAATTGTTATCCG
CTCACAATTCCACACAACATACGAGCCGGAAGCATAAAGTGTAAAGCCTGGGGTGCCTAATGAGTGAGCT
AACTCACATTAATTGCGTTGCGCTCACTGCCCGCTTTCCAGTCGGGAAACCTGTCGTGCCAGCTGCATTA
ATGAATCGGCCAACGCGCGGGGAGAGGCGGTTTGCGTATTGGGCGCTCTTCCGCTTCCTCGCTCACTGAC
TCGCTGCGCTCGGTCGTTCGGCTGCGGCGAGCGGTATCAGCTCACTCAAAGGCGGTAATACGGTTATCCA
CAGAATCAGGGGATAACGCAGGAAAGAACATGTGAGCAAAAGGCCAGCAAAAGGCCAGGAACCGTAAAAA
GGCCGCGTTGCTGGCGTTTTTCCATAGGCTCCGCCCCCCTGACGAGCATCACAAAAATCGACGCTCAAGT
CAGAGGTGGCGAAACCCGACAGGACTATAAAGATACCAGGCGTTTCCCCCTGGAAGCTCCCTCGTGCGCT
CTCCTGTTCCGACCCTGCCGCTTACCGGATACCTGTCCGCCTTTCTCCCTTCGGGAAGCGTGGCGCTTTC
TCATAGCTCACGCTGTAGGTATCTCAGTTCGGTGTAGGTCGTTCGCTCCAAGCTGGGCTGTGTGCACGAA
CCCCCCGTTCAGCCCGACCGCTGCGCCTTATCCGGTAACTATCGTCTTGAGTCCAACCCGGTAAGACACG
ACTTATCGCCACTGGCAGCAGCCACTGGTAACAGGATTAGCAGAGCGAGGTATGTAGGCGGTGCTACAGA
GTTCTTGAAGTGGTGGCCTAACTACGGCTACACTAGAAGAACAGTATTTGGTATCTGCGCTCTGCTGAAG
CCAGTTACCTTCGGAAAAAGAGTTGGTAGCTCTTGATCCGGCAAACAAACCACCGCTGGTAGCGGTGGTT
TTTTTGTTTGCAAGCAGCAGATTACGCGCAGAAAAAAAGGATCTCAAGAAGATCCTTTGATCTTTTCTAC
GGGGTCTGACGCTCAGTGGAACGAAAACTCACGTTAAGGGATTTTGGTCATGAGATTATCAAAAAGGATC
TTCACCTAGATCCTTTTAAATTAAAAATGAAGTTTTAAATCAATCTAAAGTATATATGAGTAAACTTGGT
CTGACAGTTACCAATGCTTAATCAGTGAGGCACCTATCTCAGCGATCTGTCTATTTCGTTCATCCATAGT
TGCCTGACTCCCCGTCGTGTAGATAACTACGATACGGGAGGGCTTACCATCTGGCCCCAGTGCTGCAATG
ATACCGCGAGACCCACGCTCACCGGCTCCAGATTTATCAGCAATAAACCAGCCAGCCGGAAGGGCCGAGC
GCAGAAGTGGTCCTGCAACTTTATCCGCCTCCATCCAGTCTATTAATTGTTGCCGGGAAGCTAGAGTAAG
TAGTTCGCCAGTTAATAGTTTGCGCAACGTTGTTGCCATTGCTACAGGCATCGTGGTGTCACGCTCGTCG
TTTGGTATGGCTTCATTCAGCTCCGGTTCCCAACGATCAAGGCGAGTTACATGATCCCCCATGTTGTGCA
AAAAAGCGGTTAGCTCCTTCGGTCCTCCGATCGTTGTCAGAAGTAAGTTGGCCGCAGTGTTATCACTCAT
GGTTATGGCAGCACTGCATAATTCTCTTACTGTCATGCCATCCGTAAGATGCTTTTCTGTGACTGGTGAG
TACTCAACCAAGTCATTCTGAGAATAGTGTATGCGGCGACCGAGTTGCTCTTGCCCGGCGTCAATACGGG
ATAATACCGCGCCACATAGCAGAACTTTAAAAGTGCTCATCATTGGAAAACGTTCTTCGGGGCGAAAACT
CTCAAGGATCTTACCGCTGTTGAGATCCAGTTCGATGTAACCCACTCGTGCACCCAACTGATCTTCAGCA
TCTTTTACTTTCACCAGCGTTTCTGGGTGAGCAAAAACAGGAAGGCAAAATGCCGCAAAAAAGGGAATAA
GGGCGACACGGAAATGTTGAATACTCATACTCTTCCTTTTTCAATATTATTGAAGCATTTATCAGGGTTA
TTGTCTCATGAGCGGATACATATTTGAATGTATTTAGAAAAATAAACAAATAGGGGTTCCGCGCACATTT
CCCCGAAAAGTGCCACCTGACG
