>Addgene plasmid #19905 | pCDNA3-myc3-FBW5 | addgene partial sequence | sequence record 26155 | 19905 with CMV-F
GAGCTCTCTGGCTAACTAGAGAACCCACTGCTTACTGGCTTATCGAAATTAATACGACTCACTATAGGGA
GACCCAAGCTATGGAGCAAAAGCTCATCTCAGAGGAAGATCTGGAATTAGAGCAAAAGCTCATCTCAGAG
GAAGATCTGGAATTAGAGCAAAAGCTCATCTCAGAGGAAGATCTGGAATTCACGATGGACGAGGGCGGCA
CGCCCCTGCTCCCCGACAGCCTGGTCTACCAGATCTTCCTGAGCCTGGGCCCGGCCGACGTGCTGGCCGC
CGGGCTGGTGTGCCGCCAATGGCAGGCCGTGTCGCGGGACGAGTTCCTGTGGAGGGAGCAGTTCTACCGC
TACTACCAGGTGGCCCGCGACGTGCCCCGACACCCAGCGGCCATGTCCTGGTACGAGGAGTTCCAGCGGC
TGTATGACACGGTGCCCTGCGTGGAGGTGCAGACGCTGCGGGAACACACAGACCAGGTCCTGCACCTCAG
CTTCTCCCATTCCGGGTACCAGTTCGCGTCCTGCTCCAAGGACTGCACTGTGAAGATCTGGAGCAACGAC
CTGACCATCTCGCTGCTGCACAGCGCGGACATGCGGCCCTACAACTGGAGCTACACCCAGTTCTCCCAGT
TCAACAAGGACGACTCGCTACTGCTGGCCTCGGGGGTGTTCCTGGGGCCGCACAACTCCTCATCCGGCGA
GATTGCTGTCATCAGCCTAGACTCCTTCGCGCTGCTGTCCCGCGTGCGGAACAAGCCCTATGACGTGTTT
GGCTGTTGGCTCACCGAGACCAGCCTCATCTCGGGGAACCTGCACCGCATC
